Addgene plasmid #153504: pAGM9121_Sce- α Galactosidase SP
Purpose: α Galactosidase Signal Peptide Donor Plasmid
Depositing lab: Sylvestre Marillonnet. Depositing organization: Leibniz Institute of Plant Biochemistry (IPB). Publication: A modular two yeast species secretion system for the production and preparative application of unspecific peroxygenases. Pullmann P, Knorrscheidt A, Munch J, Palme PR, Hoehenwarter W, Marillonnet S, Alcalde M, Westermann B, Weissenborn MJ. Commun Biol. 2021 May 12;4(1):562. doi: 10.1038/s42003-021-02076-3. PubMed 33980981.
Backbone
  Vector backbone: pAGM9121
  Vector type: Synthetic Biology
Growth in bacteria
  Bacterial resistance: Spectinomycin, 50 μg/mL
  Growth temperature: 37°C
  Growth strain: DH5alpha
  Copy number: High Copy
Gene/Insert
  Gene/Insert name: α Galactosidase SP
  Species: S. cerevisiae (budding yeast)
  Cloning method: Restriction Enzyme; 5′ cloning site Unknown (unknown if destroyed)
Terms and licenses: Academic/Nonprofit Terms; Industry Terms: Not Available to Industry
Depositor comments: Please visit https://www.biorxiv.org/content/10.1101/2020.07.22.216432v1 for bioRxiv preprint.
How to cite: pAGM9121_Sce- α Galactosidase SP was a gift from Sylvestre Marillonnet (Addgene plasmid # 153504 ; http://n2t.net/addgene:153504 ; RRID:Addgene_153504)
