[The description below was written by a language model from this plasmid's Addgene catalogue record and pLannotate feature annotations shown in this document.]
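Description:
pAGM9121_Sce-α Galactosidase SP is a small (about 2.1 kb) synthetic-biology donor plasmid that stores a single standardised part, the secretion signal peptide of Saccharomyces cerevisiae α-galactosidase. It is built on the pAGM9121 backbone, which is generally used as a level 0 universal acceptor in Golden Gate/Modular Cloning workflows, although the record itself lists only "restriction enzyme" cloning with unknown sites and does not annotate any type IIS recognition sites or overhangs. The plasmid is maintained in E. coli through a high-copy ColE1/pUC-type origin and is selected with spectinomycin. Resistance comes from an aadA aminoglycoside adenylyltransferase gene (also active against streptomycin). This gene lies downstream of a fragment of the class 1 integron Pc promoter and a short remnant of a gentamicin acetyltransferase gene, both apparently vestiges of the integron cassette from which the marker was derived.

The payload is very short: the feature table identifies a 54-nt segment matching the start of the MEL1 coding sequence, the yeast α-galactosidase, which corresponds to the N-terminal leader that directs the protein into the secretory pathway. No promoter, terminator, tag or yeast replication or selection element is annotated, so the plasmid is a storage and donor vector rather than an expression construct.

According to the stated purpose and the associated publication, it is one of a set of signal peptide modules for a modular secretion system spanning two yeast species. In that system, different leaders are combined with genes for enzymes such as unspecific peroxygenases to find combinations that give efficient secreted production.
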