Features (pLannotate 1.2.2; 5 found; start..end, strand, type, name):
     23..46      +  promoter       Pc promoter (fragment): intI1 (promoter lies within the coding sequence); class 1 integron promoter
    222..278     +  CDS            GmR (fragment): gentamycin acetyltransferase; aacC1; confers resistance to gentamycin
    289..1076    +  CDS            SmR (fragment): aminoglycoside adenylyltransferase (Murphy, 1985); aadA; confers resistance to spectinomycin and streptomycin
   1417..2005    +  rep_origin     ori: high-copy-number ColE1/pMB1/pBR322/pUC origin of replication
   2055..2108    +  CDS            MEL1 (fragment): MEL1_YEASX - Experimental evidence at protein level: Swiss-Prot protein existence level 1. From Saccharomyces cerevisiae (Baker's yeast).
>Addgene plasmid #153504 | pAGM9121_Sce- α Galactosidase SP | addgene full sequence | sequence record 310680 | Addgene NGS Result
GTGCCGAGGCACGAACCCAGTGGACATAAGCCTGTTCGGTTCGTAAGCTGTAATGCAAGTAGCGTATGCG
CTCACGCAACTGGTCCAGAACCTTGACCGAACGCAGCGGTGGTAACGGCGCAGTGGCGGTTTTCATGGCT
TGTTATGACTGTTTTTTTGGGGTACAGTCTATGCCTCGGGCATCCAAGCAGCAAGCGCGTTACGCCGTGG
GTCGATGTTTGATGTTATGGAGCAGCAACGATGTTACGCAGCAGGGCAGTCGCCCTAAAACAAAGTTAAA
CATCATGGGGGAAGCGGTGATCGCCGAAGTATCGACTCAACTATCAGAGGTAGTTGGCGTCATCGAGCGC
CATCTCGAACCGACGTTGCTGGCCGTACATTTGTACGGCTCCGCAGTGGATGGCGGCCTGAAGCCACACA
GCGATATTGATTTGCTGGTTACGGTGACCGTAAGGCTTGATGAAACAACGCGGCGAGCTTTGATCAACGA
CCTTTTGGAAACTTCGGCTTCCCCTGGAGAGAGCGAGATTCTCCGCGCTGTAGAAGTCACCATTGTTGTG
CACGACGACATCATTCCGTGGCGTTATCCAGCTAAGCGCGAACTGCAATTTGGAGAATGGCAGCGCAATG
ACATTCTTGCAGGTATCTTCGAGCCAGCCACGATCGACATTGATCTGGCTATCTTGCTGACAAAAGCAAG
AGAACATAGCGTTGCCTTGGTAGGTCCAGCGGCGGAGGAACTCTTTGATCCGGTTCCTGAACAGGATCTA
TTTGAGGCGCTAAATGAAACCTTAACGCTATGGAACTCGCCGCCCGACTGGGCTGGCGATGAGCGAAATG
TAGTGCTTACGTTGTCCCGCATTTGGTACAGCGCAGTAACCGGCAAAATCGCGCCGAAGGATGTCGCTGC
CGACTGGGCAATGGAGCGCCTGCCGGCCCAGTATCAGCCCGTCATACTTGAAGCTAGACAGGCTTATCTT
GGACAAGAAGAAGATCGCTTGGCCTCGCGCGCAGATCAGTTGGAAGAATTTGTCCATTACGTGAAAGGCG
AGATCACCAAGGTAGTCGGCAAATAATGTCTAGCTAGAAATTCGTTCAAGCCGACGCCGCTTCGCGGCGC
GGCTTAACTCAAGCGTTAGATGCACTAAGCACATAATTGCTCACAGCCAAACTATCAGGTCAAGTCTGCT
TTTATTATTTTTAAGCGTGCATAATAAGCCCTACACAAATTGGGAGATATATCATGCTGTCAGACCAAGT
TTACTCATATATACTTTAGATTGATTTAAAACTTCATTTTTAATTTAAAAGGATCTAGGTGAAGATCCTT
TTTGATAATCTCATGACCAAAATCCCTTAACGTGAGTTTTCGTTCCACTGAGCGTCAGACCCCGTAGAAA
AGATCAAAGGATCTTCTTGAGATCCTTTTTTTCTGCGCGTAATCTGCTGCTTGCAAACAAAAAAACCACC
GCTACCAGCGGTGGTTTGTTTGCCGGATCAAGAGCTACCAACTCTTTTTCCGAAGGTAACTGGCTTCAGC
AGAGCGCAGATACCAAATACTGTTCTTCTAGTGTAGCCGTAGTTAGGCCACCACTTCAAGAACTCTGTAG
CACCGCCTACATACCTCGCTCTGCTAATCCTGTTACCAGTGGCTGCTGCCAGTGGCGATAAGTCGTGTCT
TACCGGGTTGGACTCAAGACGATAGTTACCGGATAAGGCGCAGCGGTCGGGCTGAACGGGGGGTTCGTGC
ACACAGCCCAGCTTGGAGCGAACGACCTACACCGAACTGAGATACCTACAGCGTGAGCTATGAGAAAGCG
CCACGCTTCCCGAAGGGAGAAAGGCGGACAGGTATCCGGTAAGCGGCAGGGTCGGAACAGGAGAGCGCAC
GAGGGAGCTTCCAGGGGGAAACGCCTGGTATCTTTATAGTCCTGTCGGGTTTCGCCACCTCTGACTTGAG
CGTCGATTTTTGTGATGCTCGTCAGGGGGGCGGAGCCTATGGAAAAACGCCAGCAACGCGGCCTTTTTAC
GGTTCCTGCACTCTGTGGTCTCAAATGTTTGCTTTTTATTTCTTGACTGCTTGTATTTCTTTGAAAGGTG
TTTTTGGAGCACGAGACCACGAA
